Addgene plasmid #221060: H75R SUMO1
Purpose: Expression of H75R SUMO1 protein under T7 promoter
Depositing lab: Michael Rosen. Depositing organization: University of Texas Southwestern Medical Center. Publication: Surface Charge Can Modulate Phase Separation of Multidomain Proteins. Kim J, Qin S, Zhou HX, Rosen MK. J Am Chem Soc. 2024 Feb 7;146(5):3383-3395. doi: 10.1021/jacs.3c12789. Epub 2024 Jan 23. PubMed 38262618.
Backbone
  Vector backbone: pET
  Backbone size w/o insert (bp): 5500
  Vector type: Bacterial Expression
Growth in bacteria
  Bacterial resistance: Ampicillin, 100 μg/mL
  Growth temperature: 37°C
  Growth strain: DH5alpha
  Copy number: Low Copy
Gene/Insert
  Gene/Insert name: H75R site mutation on SUMO 1
  Species: H. sapiens (human)
  Insert size (bp): 327
  Mutation: H75R
  Entrez Gene: SUMO1 (a.k.a. DAP1, GMP1, OFC10, PIC1, SENP2, SMT3, SMT3C, SMT3H3, UBL1)
  Promoter: T7
  Tag / fusion protein: His (N terminal on insert)
  Cloning method: Gibson Cloning
  Sequencing primers: 5′ TAATACGACTCACTATAGGG
Resource information
  A portion of this plasmid was derived from a plasmid made by: Jonggul
Terms and licenses: Academic/Nonprofit Terms; Industry Terms: Not Available to Industry
How to cite: H75R SUMO1 was a gift from Michael Rosen (Addgene plasmid # 221060 ; http://n2t.net/addgene:221060 ; RRID:Addgene_221060)
