[The description below was written by a language model from this plasmid's Addgene catalogue record and pLannotate feature annotations shown in this document.]
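Description:
H75R SUMO1 is a bacterial expression plasmid built on a pET-type backbone for producing a point mutant of human SUMO1 in E. coli. The sequenced record is about 5.7 kb. It replicates from a ColE1/pMB1-family origin accompanied by the pBR322 bom region and the rop gene; Rop restrains copy number, consistent with the catalogue's low-copy designation. Selection is by ampicillin through a β-lactamase gene with its own promoter. Two fragments of the tetracycline efflux gene flank the lacI region; these are nonfunctional remnants of the pBR322 ancestry rather than a usable marker.

The expression cassette consists of a T7 promoter immediately followed by a lac operator, then the strong ribosome binding site from T7 gene 10. The plasmid-borne lacI gene supplies repressor, so transcription is held off until IPTG is added and requires a host that provides T7 RNA polymerase. The open reading frame encodes an N-terminal His tag (listed in the catalogue but not separately annotated in the feature table), a TEV protease recognition site that allows the tag to be removed after affinity purification, and the SUMO1 coding sequence carrying the H75R substitution. A very short match to a T7 gene 10B-derived solubility tag is annotated directly after SUMO1, but it is only a fragment and its significance is unclear. No T7 terminator is annotated.

The construct is intended for recombinant production and purification of the mutant protein. The associated work concerns how surface charge modulates phase separation of multidomain proteins, so replacing histidine with arginine presumably serves as one of a set of surface-charge variants.
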