Features (pLannotate 1.2.2; 17 found; start..end, strand, type, name):
      1..589     +  rep_origin     ori: high-copy-number ColE1/pMB1/pBR322/pUC origin of replication
    775..914     -  misc_feature   bom: basis of mobility region from pBR322
   1016..1207    -  CDS            rop: Rop protein, which maintains plasmids at low copy number; rop
   1224..1604    +  CDS            YPB1_ECOLX: Protein predicted: Swiss-Prot protein existence level 4. From Escherichia coli.
   1846..2470    -  CDS            TcR (fragment): tetracycline efflux protein; tet; confers resistance to tetracycline
   2485..2506    -  protein_bind   CAP binding site: CAP binding activates transcription in the presence of cAMP. E. coli catabolite activator protein
   2519..3601    -  CDS            lacI: lac repressor; lacI; The lac repressor binds to the lac operator to inhibit transcription in E. coli. This inhibition can be relieved by adding lactose or isopropyl-β-D-thiogalactopyranoside (IPTG).
   3602..3679    -  promoter       lacI promoter: lacI
   3687..3966    -  CDS            TcR (fragment): tetracycline efflux protein; tet; confers resistance to tetracycline
   3988..4006    +  promoter       T7 promoter: promoter for bacteriophage T7 RNA polymerase
   4007..4031    +  protein_bind   lac operator: The lac repressor binds to the lac operator to inhibit transcription in E. coli. This inhibition can be relieved by adding lactose or isopropyl-β-D-thiogalactopyranoside (IPTG). lac repressor encoded by lacI
   4046..4068    +  RBS            RBS: efficient ribosome binding site from bacteriophage T7 gene 10 (Olins and Rangwala, 1989)
   4106..4126    +  CDS            TEV site: tobacco etch virus (TEV) protease recognition and cleavage site
   4160..4450    +  CDS            SUMO1: SUMO1_HUMAN - Also known as SMT3C, SMT3H3, UBL1. Experimental evidence at protein level: Swiss-Prot protein existence level 1. Ubiquitin-like protein that can be covalently attached to proteins as a monomer or a lysine-linked polymer. Covalent attachment via an isopeptide bond to its substrates requires prior activation by the E1 complex SAE1-SAE2 and linkage to the E2 enzyme UBE2I, and can be promoted by E3 ligases such as PIAS1-4, RANBP2 or CBX4. This post- translational modification on lysine residues of proteins plays a crucial role in a number of cellular processes such as nuclear transpo
   4451..4467    +  CDS            SET1 (fragment): solubility-enhancement tag derived from T7 phage gene 10B
   4554..4658    +  promoter       AmpR promoter: bla
   4659..5519    +  CDS            AmpR: β-lactamase; bla; confers resistance to ampicillin, carbenicillin, and related antibiotics
>Addgene plasmid #221060 | H75R SUMO1 | addgene full sequence | sequence record 471041 | Addgene NGS Result
TTGAGATCCTTTTTTTCTGCGCGTAATCTGCTGCTTGCAAACAAAAAAACCACCGCTACCAGCGGTGGTT
TGTTTGCCGGATCAAGAGCTACCAACTCTTTTTCCGAAGGTAACTGGCTTCAGCAGAGCGCAGATACCAA
ATACTGTCCTTCTAGTGTAGCCGTAGTTAGGCCACCACTTCAAGAACTCTGTAGCACCGCCTACATACCT
CGCTCTGCTAATCCTGTTACCAGTGGCTGCTGCCAGTGGCGATAAGTCGTGTCTTACCGGGTTGGACTCA
AGACGATAGTTACCGGATAAGGCGCAGCGGTCGGGCTGAACGGGGGGTTCGTGCACACAGCCCAGCTTGG
AGCGAACGACCTACACCGAACTGAGATACCTACAGCGTGAGCTATGAGAAAGCGCCACGCTTCCCGAAGG
GAGAAAGGCGGACAGGTATCCGGTAAGCGGCAGGGTCGGAACAGGAGAGCGCACGAGGGAGCTTCCAGGG
GGAAACGCCTGGTATCTTTATAGTCCTGTCGGGTTTCGCCACCTCTGACTTGAGCGTCGATTTTTGTGAT
GCTCGTCAGGGGGGCGGAGCCTATGGAAAAACGCCAGCAACGCGGCCTTTTTACGGTTCCTGGCCTTTTG
CTGGCCTTTTGCTCACATGTTCTTTCCTGCGTTATCCCCTGATTCTGTGGATAACCGTATTACCGCCTTT
GAGTGAGCTGATACCGCTCGCCGCAGCCGAACGACCGAGCGCAGCGAGTCAGTGAGCGAGGAAGCGGAAG
AGCGCCTGATGCGGTATTTTCTCCTTACGCATCTGTGCGGTATTTCACACCGCAATGGTGCACTCTCAGT
ACAATCTGCTCTGATGCCGCATAGTTAAGCCAGTATACACTCCGCTATCGCTACGTGACTGGGTCATGGC
TGCGCCCCGACACCCGCCAACACCCGCTGACGCGCCCTGACGGGCTTGTCTGCTCCCGGCATCCGCTTAC
AGACAAGCTGTGACCGTCTCCGGGAGCTGCATGTGTCAGAGGTTTTCACCGTCATCACCGAAACGCGCGA
GGCAGCTGCGGTAAAGCTCATCAGCGTGGTCGTGAAGCGATTCACAGATGTCTGCCTGTTCATCCGCGTC
CAGCTCGTTGAGTTTCTCCAGAAGCGTTAATGTCTGGCTTCTGATAAAGCGGGCCATGTTAAGGGCGGTT
TTTTCCTGTTTGGTCACTGATGCCTCCGTGTAAGGGGGATTTCTGTTCATGGGGGTAATGATACCGATGA
AACGAGAGAGGATGCTCACGATACGGGTTACTGATGATGAACATGCCCGGTTACTGGAACGTTGTGAGGG
TAAACAACTGGCGGTATGGATGCGGCGGGACCAGAGAAAAATCACTCAGGGTCAATGCCAGCGCTTCGTT
AATACAGATGTAGGTGTTCCACAGGGTAGCCAGCAGCATCCTGCGATGCAGATCCGGAACATAATGGTGC
AGGGCGCTGACTTCCGCGTTTCCAGACTTTACGAAACACGGAAACCGAAGACCATTCATGTTGTTGCTCA
GGTCGCAGACGTTTTGCAGCAGCAGTCGCTTCACGTTCGCTCGCGTATCGGTGATTCATTCTGCTAACCA
GTAAGGCAACCCCGCCAGCCTAGCCGGGTCCTCAACGACAGGAGCACGATCATGCGCACCCGTGGCCAGG
ACCCAACGCTGCCCGAGATGCGCCGCGTGCGGCTGCTGGAGATGGCGGACGCGATGGATATGTTCTGCCA
AGGGTTGGTTTGCGCATTCACAGTTCTCCGCAAGAATTGATTGGCTCCAATTCTTGGAGTGGTGAATCCG
TTAGCGAGGTGCCGCCGGCTTCCATTCAGGTCGAGGTGGCCCGGCTCCATGCACCGCGACGCAACGCGGG
GAGGCAGACAAGGTATAGGGCGGCGCCTACAATCCATGCCAACCCGTTCCATGTGCTCGCCGAGGCGGCA
TAAATCGCCGTGACGATCAGCGGTCCAATGATCGAAGTTAGGCTGGTAAGAGCCGCGAGCGATCCTTGAA
GCTGTCCCTGATGGTCGTCATCTACCTGCCTGGACAGCATGGCCTGCAACGCGGGCATCCCGATGCCGCC
GGAAGCGAGAAGAATCATAATGGGGAAGGCCATCCAGCCTCGCGTCGCGAACGCCAGCAAGACGTAGCCC
AGCGCGTCGGCCGCCATGCCGGCGATAATGGCCTGCTTCTCGCCGAAACGTTTGGTGGCGGGACCAGTGA
CGAAGGCTTGAGCGAGGGCGTGCAAGATTCCGAATACCGCAAGCGACAGGCCGATCATCGTCGCGCTCCA
GCGAAAGCGGTCCTCGCCGAAAATGACCCAGAGCGCTGCCGGCACCTGTCCTACGAGTTGCATGATAAAG
AAGACAGTCATAAGTGCGGCGACGATAGTCATGCCCCGCGCCCACCGGAAGGAGCTGACTGGGTTGAAGG
CTCTCAAGGGCATCGGTCGAGATCCCGGTGCCTAATGAGTGAGCTAACTTACATTAATTGCGTTGCGCTC
ACTGCCCGCTTTCCAGTCGGGAAACCTGTCGTGCCAGCTGCATTAATGAATCGGCCAACGCGCGGGGAGA
GGCGGTTTGCGTATTGGGCGCCAGGGTGGTTTTTCTTTTCACCAGTGAGACGGGCAACAGCTGATTGCCC
TTCACCGCCTGGCCCTGAGAGAGTTGCAGCAAGCGGTCCACGCTGGTTTGCCCCAGCAGGCGAAAATCCT
GTTTGATGGTGGTTAACGGCGGGATATAACATGAGCTGTCTTCGGTATCGTCGTATCCCACTACCGAGAT
ATCCGCACCAACGCGCAGCCCGGACTCGGTAATGGCGCGCATTGCGCCCAGCGCCATCTGATCGTTGGCA
ACCAGCATCGCAGTGGGAACGATGCCCTCATTCAGCATTTGCATGGTTTGTTGAAAACCGGACATGGCAC
TCCAGTCGCCTTCCCGTTCCGCTATCGGCTGAATTTGATTGCGAGTGAGATATTTATGCCAGCCAGCCAG
ACGCAGACGCGCCGAGACAGAACTTAATGGGCCCGCTAACAGCGCGATTTGCTGGTGACCCAATGCGACC
AGATGCTCCACGCCCAGTCGCGTACCGTCTTCATGGGAGAAAATAATACTGTTGATGGGTGTCTGGTCAG
AGACATCAAGAAATAACGCCGGAACATTAGTGCAGGCAGCTTCCACAGCAATGGCATCCTGGTCATCCAG
CGGATAGTTAATGATCAGCCCACTGACGCGTTGCGCGAGAAGATTGTGCACCGCCGCTTTACAGGCTTCG
ACGCCGCTTCGTTCTACCATCGACACCACCACGCTGGCACCCAGTTGATCGGCGCGAGATTTAATCGCCG
CGACAATTTGCGACGGCGCGTGCAGGGCCAGACTGGAGGTGGCAACGCCAATCAGCAACGACTGTTTGCC
CGCCAGTTGTTGTGCCACGCGGTTGGGAATGTAATTCAGCTCCGCCATCGCCGCTTCCACTTTTTCCCGC
GTTTTCGCAGAAACGTGGCTGGCCTGGTTCACCACGCGGGAAACGGTCTGATAAGAGACACCGGCATACT
CTGCGACATCGTATAACGTTACTGGTTTCACATTCACCACCCTGAATTGACTCTCTTCCGGGCGCTATCA
TGCCATACCGCGAAAGGTTTTGCGCCATTCGATGGTGTCCGGGATCTCGACGCTCTCCCTTATGCGACTC
CTGCATTAGGAAGCAGCCCAGTAGTAGGTTGAGGCCGTTGAGCACCGCCGCCGCAAGGAATGGTGCATGC
AAGGAGATGGCGCCCAACAGTCCCCCGGCCACGGGGCCTGCCACCATACCCACGCCGAAACAAGCGCTCA
TGAGCCCGAAGTGGCGAGCCCGATCTTCCCCATCGGTGATGTCGGCGATATAGGCGCCAGCAACCGCACC
TGTGGCGCCGGTGATGCCGGCCACGATGCGTCCGGCGTAGAGGATCGAGATCTCGATCCCGCGAAATTAA
TACGACTCACTATAGGGGAATTGTGAGCGGATAACAATTCCCCTCTAGAAATAATTTTGTTTAACTTTAA
GAAGGAGATATACATATCATGCACCACCATCACCACCATCATCACGAAAACCTGTATTTTCAGGGCATGC
ATGAATTCGGCGGCTCATGGGGTGGTTCTATGAGTGATCAGGAAGCCAAACCCTCAACGGAGGATCTTGG
TGATAAAAAAGAAGGGGAGTATATTAAACTGAAAGTGATTGGACAGGACAGTAGCGAGATTCATTTCAAA
GTTAAGATGACTACGCATCTGAAAAAGCTGAAGGAATCGTATTGCCAGCGCCAGGGTGTTCCGATGAACA
GCTTACGCTTCCTGTTCGAAGGCCAGCGCATCGCGGACAACCGTACTCCTAAAGAGCTGGGTATGGAAGA
GGAGGACGTGATTGAAGTATACCAGGAACAGACCGGCGGATAACAAAGCCCGAAAGGGCCTCGTGATACG
CCTATTTTTATAGGTTAATGTCATGATAATAATGGTTTCTTAGACGTCAGGTGGCACTTTTCGGGGAAAT
GTGCGCGGAACCCCTATTTGTTTATTTTTCTAAATACATTCAAATATGTATCCGCTCATGAGACAATAAC
CCTGATAAATGCTTCAATAATATTGAAAAAGGAAGAGTATGAGTATTCAACATTTCCGTGTCGCCCTTAT
TCCCTTTTTTGCGGCATTTTGCCTTCCTGTTTTTGCTCACCCAGAAACGCTGGTGAAAGTAAAAGATGCT
GAAGATCAGTTGGGTGCACGAGTGGGTTACATCGAACTGGATCTCAACAGCGGTAAGATCCTTGAGAGTT
TTCGCCCCGAAGAACGTTTTCCAATGATGAGCACTTTTAAAGTTCTGCTATGTGGCGCGGTATTATCCCG
TGTTGACGCCGGGCAAGAGCAACTCGGTCGCCGCATACACTATTCTCAGAATGACTTGGTTGAGTACTCA
CCAGTCACAGAAAAGCATCTTACGGATGGCATGACAGTAAGAGAATTATGCAGTGCTGCCATAACCATGA
GTGATAACACTGCGGCCAACTTACTTCTGACAACGATCGGAGGACCGAAGGAGCTAACCGCTTTTTTGCA
CAACATGGGGGATCATGTAACTCGCCTTGATCGTTGGGAACCGGAGCTGAATGAAGCCATACCAAACGAC
GAGCGTGACACCACGATGCCTGCAGCAATGGCAACAACGTTGCGCAAACTATTAACTGGCGAACTACTTA
CTCTAGCTTCCCGGCAACAATTAATAGACTGGATGGAGGCGGATAAAGTTGCAGGACCACTTCTGCGCTC
GGCCCTTCCGGCTGGCTGGTTTATTGCTGATAAATCTGGAGCCGGTGAGCGTGGGTCTCGCGGTATCATT
GCAGCACTGGGGCCAGATGGTAAGCCCTCCCGTATCGTAGTTATCTACACGACGGGGAGTCAGGCAACTA
TGGATGAACGAAATAGACAGATCGCTGAGATAGGTGCCTCACTGATTAAGCATTGGTAACTGTCAGACCA
AGTTTACTCATATATACTTTAGATTGATTTAAAACTTCATTTTTAATTTAAAAGGATCTAGGTGAAGATC
CTTTTTGATAATCTCATGACCAAAATCCCTTAACGTGAGTTTTCGTTCCACTGAGCGTCAGACCCCGTAG
AAAAGATCAAAGGATCTTC
